Addgene plasmid #27660: pCITETtTERT
Depositing lab: Kathleen Collins. Depositing organization: University of California, Berkeley. Publication: A telomerase holoenzyme protein enhances telomerase RNA assembly with telomerase reverse transcriptase. Prathapam R, Witkin KL, O'Connor CM, Collins K. Nat Struct Mol Biol. 2005 Mar . 12(3):252-7. 10.1038/nsmb900 PubMed 15696174.
Backbone
  Vector backbone: pCITE4a
  Backbone size w/o insert (bp): 3700
  Vector type: reticulocyte lysate
Growth in bacteria
  Bacterial resistance: Ampicillin, 100 μg/mL
  Growth temperature: 37°C
  Growth strain: DH5alpha
  Copy number: Unknown
Gene/Insert
  Gene/Insert name: Tetrahymena TERT (alt name: p133)
  Species: synthetic gene
  Insert size (bp): 3360
  Cloning method: Restriction Enzyme; 5′ cloning site NdeI (not destroyed); 3′ cloning site BamHI (not destroyed)
  Sequencing primers: 5′ n/a
Terms and licenses: Academic/Nonprofit Terms; Industry Terms: Not Available to Industry
How to cite: pCITETtTERT was a gift from Kathleen Collins (Addgene plasmid # 27660 ; http://n2t.net/addgene:27660 ; RRID:Addgene_27660)
