[The description below was written by a language model from this plasmid's Addgene catalogue record.]
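Description:
pCITETtTERT is an in vitro expression plasmid built on the pCITE4a backbone (about 3.7 kb without insert) and catalogued as a vector for rabbit reticulocyte lysate translation rather than for expression in living cells. It is propagated in standard E. coli cloning strains under ampicillin selection; the copy number is not recorded, and no feature table accompanies the entry, so the origin of replication and regulatory elements are not itemised. pCITE-series vectors are generally known for placing a cap-independent translation enhancer (an EMCV-derived IRES-type leader) downstream of a phage RNA polymerase promoter, so that uncapped transcripts are translated efficiently in coupled transcription/translation reactions. The record does not itself list these parts.

The payload is a roughly 3.36 kb open reading frame encoding Tetrahymena telomerase reverse transcriptase (TERT, also called p133), the catalytic protein subunit of telomerase. The species field identifies it as a synthetic gene. This fits the need to recode ciliate sequences, since Tetrahymena uses a nonstandard genetic code that would otherwise cause premature termination in a mammalian lysate, although the record does not give this rationale. The insert was cloned between NdeI and BamHI sites, both of which are preserved, so the coding region can be excised or swapped. No epitope tags or fusion partners are stated.

The associated study concerns how a telomerase holoenzyme protein promotes assembly of telomerase RNA with TERT. The plasmid is accordingly suited to producing recombinant TERT in reticulocyte lysate for reconstituting telomerase ribonucleoprotein with telomerase RNA and examining assembly and activity in vitro.
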