>Addgene plasmid #27660 | pCITETtTERT | depositor partial sequence | sequence record 12997 | Author sequence
CATATGCAGAAAATCAACAACATCAACAATAACAAACAGATGCTGACTCGTAAAGAAGACCTGCTCACCG
TTCTGAAACAGATTTCTGCTCTGAAATACGTATCCAACCTGTACGAGTTCCTGCTTGCTACCGAGAAAAT
CGTTCAGACCTCCGAACTGGACACCCAGTTCCAGGAATTTCTGACCACTACCATTATCGCTTCCGAACAG
AACCTGGTTGAAAACTACAAACAGAAATACAACCAGCCAAACTTCTCTCAACTGACCATCAAACAGGTTA
TCGACGATTCTATCATTCTTCTGGGTAACAAACAGAACTACGTTCAGCAGATTGGTACCACTACCATTGG
TTTCTACGTTGAATACGAAAACATCAACCTGTCTCGTCAGACTCTGTACTCTTCCAACTTTCGTAACCTG
CTGAACATCTTTGGTGAAGAAGACTTCAAATACTTCCTGATCGACTTCCTGGTTTTCACCAAAGTTGAAC
AGAACGGTTACCTGCAAGTTGCAGGTGTTTGTCTGAACCAGTACTTCTCTGTTCAGGTGAAACAGAAGAA
ATGGTACAAGAACAACTTCAACATGAACGGTAAAGCTACTAGTAACAATAACCAGAACAATGCTAACCTG
TCCAACGAGAAGAAACAGGAGAACCAGTACATCTATCCAGAAATCCAACGTTCTCAAATCTTCTACTGTA
ACCACATGGGTCGTGAACCAGGTGTATTCAAGAGCTCATTCTTTAACTACTCCGAAATCAAGAAAGGTTT
CCAGTTCAAAGTTATCCAGGAGAAACTGCAAGGTCGTCAGTTCATCAACTCCGACAAAATCAAACCAGAT
CATCCACAGACCATTATCAAGAAAACTCTCCTGAAAGAATACCAGTCCAAGAACTTCTCCTGTCAGGAAG
AACGTGACCTGTTCCTCGAGTTCACTGAGAAGATCGTTCAGAACTTCCACAACATCAACTTCAACTACCT
GCTGAAGAAATTCTGCAAACTTCCAGAAAACTACCAGTCCCTTAAGTCCCAGGTTAAACAGATCGTTCAG
TCCGAGAACAAAGCTAACCAACAGTCCTGTGAAAACCTGTTCAACTCCCTGTACGACACTGAAATCTCCT
ACAAGCAGATCACCAACTTCCTTCGTCAGATCATTCAGAACTGTGTTCCAAACCAGCTTCTGGGTAAGAA
GAACTTCAAAGTGTTCCTGGAGAAACTGTACGAATTCGTTCAGATGAAACGTTTCGAAAACCAGAAAGTT
CTGGACTACATCTGCTTCATGGACGTATTCGACGTTGAATGGTTCGTTGACCTGAAGAACCAGAAATTCA
CCCAGAAACGTAAGTACATCTCTGACAAACGTAAAATCCTGGGTGACCTGATCGTTTTCATTATCAACAA
GATCGTTATCCCAGTTCTGCGTTACAACTTCTACATCACTGAGAAACACAAAGAAGGTTCCCAGATTTTC
TACTATCGTAAACCGATCTGGAAACTGGTTTCCAAACTGACCATCGTTAAACTGGAAGAAGAGAACCTGG
AGAAAGTTGAAGAGAAACTGATCCCTGAAGACTCCTTCCAGAAATATCCACAGGGTAAACTGCGTATCAT
CCCGAAGAAAGGTTCCTTCCGTCCAATCATGACCTTCCTGCGTAAAGACAAACAGAAGAACATCAAACTG
AACCTGAACCAGATCCTGATGGACTCTCAACTGGTTTTCCGTAACCTGAAAGACATGCTGGGTCAGAAAA
TCGGTTACTCCGTTTTCGACAACAAACAGATCTCCGAAAAATTCGCTCAGTTCATCGAGAAATGGAAGAA
CAAAGGTCGTCCACAACTGTACTACGTTACCCTGGACATCAAGAAATGCTACGACTCCATCGACCAGATG
AAACTGCTGAACTTCTTCAACCAGTCTGACCTGATCCAAGACACCTACTTCATCAACAAATACCTGCTGT
TCCAGCGTAACAAACGGCCGCTCCTGCAAATCCAGCAGACTAACAACCTGAACTCTGCTATGGAAATCGA
AGAAGAGAAGATCAACAAGAAACCGTTCAAAATGGACAACATCAACTTCCCGTACTACTTCAACCTGAAA
GAACGTCAGATCGCTTACTCCCTGTACGACGATGATGACCAGATCCTCCAGAAGGGTTTCAAAGAAATCC
AGTCTGACGATCGTCCATTCATCGTTATCAACCAGGACAAACCACGTTGCATCACCAAAGACATCATCCA
TAACCACCTGAAACACATCTCTCAGTACAACGTTATCTCCTTCAACAAAGTGAAGTTCCGTCAGAAACGT
GGTATCCCACAGGGTCTGAACATCTCTGGTGTTCTGTGTTCCTTCTACTTCGGTAAACTGGAAGAAGAAT
ACACCCAGTTCCTGAAGAACGCTGAACAGGTTAACGGTTCCATCAACCTGCTGATGCGTCTGACTGACGA
CTACCTGTTCATCTCTGACTCCCAGCAGAACGCTCTGAACCTGATCGTTCAACTGCAGAACTGTGCTAAC
AACAACGGTTTCATGTTCAACGACCAGAAAATCACCACCAACTTCCAGTTCCCACAGGAAGACTACAACC
TGGAACACTTCAAAATCTCCGTTCAGAACGAATGCCAGTGGATTGGTAAATCCATCGACATGAACACTCT
GGAAATCAAATCCATCCAGAAACAGACCCAGCAGGAAATCAACCAGACCATCAACGTTGCGATCTCCATC
AAGAACCTGAAATCCCAACTGAAGAACAAGCTGCGTTCTCTGTTCCTGAACCAACTGATCGACTACTTCA
ACCCGAACATCAACTCCTTTGAAGGTCTGTGTCGTCAACTGTATCACCACTCTAAAGCTACCGTTATGAA
ATTCTACCCGTTCATGACCAAACTGTTCCAGATCGATCTGAAGAAATCCAAACAGTATTCCGTTCAGTAC
GGTAAGGAGAACACCAACGAAAACTTCCTGAAAGACATCCTGTACTATACCGTTGAAGACGTTTGCAAAA
TCCTGTGCTACCTGCAATTCGAAGACGAAATCAACTCCAACATCAAAGAAATCTTCAAGAACCTGTACTC
TTGGATCATGTGGGATATCATCGTGTCCTACCTGAAGAAGAAGAAACAGTTCAAAGGTTATCTGAACAAG
CTTCTGCAAAAGATCCGTAAGTCTCGTTTCTTCTACCTGAAAGAAGGTTGCAAATCCCTGCAACTGATCC
TGTCTCAGCAGAAATACCAACTGAACAAGAAGGAACTGGAAGCTATCGAGTTCATCGACCTGAACAACCT
GATCCAGGACATCAAGACTCTGATTCCGAAAATCTCTGCTAAATCCAACCAGCAGAACACCAACTGATGA
GGATCC
