>Addgene plasmid #27660 | pCITETtTERT | addgene partial sequence | sequence record 33990 | 27660 with T7-term
AGTCAGATCTCAGTGGTGGTGGTGGTGGTGCTCGAGTGCGGCCGCAAGCTTGTCGACGGAGCTCGAATTC
GGATCCTCATCAGTTGGTGTTCTGCTGGTTGGATTTAGCAGAGATTTTCGGAATCAGAGTCTTGATGTCC
TGGATCAGGTTGTTCAGGTCGATGAACTCGATAGCTTCCAGTTCCTTCTTGTTCAGTTGGTATTTCTGCT
GAGACAGGATCAGTTGCAGGGATTTGCAACCTTCTTTCAGGTAGAAGAAACGAGACTTACGGATCTTTTG
CAGAAGCTTGTTCAGATAACCTTTGAACTGTTTCTTCTTCTTCAGGTAGGACACGATGATATCCCACATG
ATCCAAGAGTACAGGTTCTTGAAGATTTCTTTGATGTTGGAGTTGATTTCGTCTTCGAATTGCAGGTAGC
ACAGGATTTTGCAAACGTCTTCAACGGTATAGTACAGGATGTCTTTCAGGAAGTTTTCGTTGGTGTTCTC
CTTACCGTACTGAACGGAATACTGTTTGGATTTCTTCAGATCGATCTGGAACAGTTTGGTCATGAACGGG
TAGAATTTCATAACGGTAGCTTTAGAGTGGTGATACAGTTGACGACCC
